Addgene plasmid #34790: pHyVec2
Purpose: (Empty Backbone)
Depositing lab: Rob Steele. Depositing organization: University of California, Irvine.
Backbone
  Vector backbone: Derived from pBluescript II SK+
  Backbone manufacturer: Stratagene
  Vector type: Hydra Expression
  Promoter: Hydra vulgaris actin promoter
Growth in bacteria
  Bacterial resistance: Ampicillin, 100 μg/mL
  Growth temperature: 37°C
  Growth strain: DH5alpha
  Copy number: High Copy
Terms and licenses: Academic/Nonprofit Terms; Industry Terms: Not Available to Industry
How to cite: pHyVec2 was a gift from Rob Steele (Addgene plasmid # 34790 ; http://n2t.net/addgene:34790 ; RRID:Addgene_34790)
