[The description below was written by a language model from this plasmid's Addgene catalogue record and pLannotate feature annotations shown in this document.]
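Description:
pHyVec2 is an empty expression backbone for the freshwater cnidarian Hydra, built on the pBluescript II SK+ phagemid. It is 4,368 bp in total and is propagated in E. coli as a high-copy plasmid through its ColE1/pUC-type origin, with selection by ampicillin via the β-lactamase gene and its native bla promoter. The usual pBluescript components are retained: an f1 origin that allows single-stranded DNA rescue with helper phage, a fragment of the lacZα coding region along with the lac promoter, lac operator and CAP binding site, a residual lacI fragment, and flanking T7 and T3 phage promoters that face inward across the former polylinker region.

The catalogue entry lists the Hydra vulgaris actin promoter as the element that drives expression in the animal, and no insert is present because the plasmid is distributed as a cloning vector. The automated feature table does not annotate this promoter or any other Hydra-derived sequence. However, there is an unannotated stretch of roughly 1.5 kb between the T7 and T3 promoters, which is where the actin promoter and any associated cloning sites or 3' regulatory sequence would be expected to lie. The record does not detail the exact composition of that region, including whether a terminator or reporter is included. Because lacZα appears only as a fragment interrupted by this cassette, blue/white screening may not be functional. The vector is intended for inserting a gene of interest downstream of the actin promoter to achieve expression in Hydra, though the record does not state the delivery method or specific applications.
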