Features (pLannotate 1.2.2; 11 found; start..end, strand, type, name):
     30..458     -  rep_origin     f1 ori (sequence partly withheld): f1 bacteriophage origin of replication; arrow indicates direction of (+) strand synthesis
    463..618     -  CDS            lacZα (fragment): LacZα fragment of β-galactosidase; lacZ fragment
    626..644     +  promoter       T7 promoter: promoter for bacteriophage T7 RNA polymerase
   2180..2198    -  promoter       T3 promoter: promoter for bacteriophage T3 RNA polymerase
   2243..2259    -  protein_bind   lac operator: The lac repressor binds to the lac operator to inhibit transcription in E. coli. This inhibition can be relieved by adding lactose or isopropyl-β-D-thiogalactopyranoside (IPTG). lac repressor encoded by lacI
   2267..2297    -  promoter       lac promoter: promoter for the E. coli lac operon
   2312..2333    -  protein_bind   CAP binding site: CAP binding activates transcription in the presence of cAMP. E. coli catabolite activator protein
   2346..2438    -  CDS            lacI (fragment): lac repressor; lacI; The lac repressor binds to the lac operator to inhibit transcription in E. coli. This inhibition can be relieved by adding lactose or isopropyl-β-D-thiogalactopyranoside (IPTG).
   2621..3209    -  rep_origin     ori: high-copy-number ColE1/pMB1/pBR322/pUC origin of replication
   3380..4240    -  CDS            AmpR: β-lactamase; bla; confers resistance to ampicillin, carbenicillin, and related antibiotics
   4241..4345    -  promoter       AmpR promoter: bla
>Addgene plasmid #34790 | pHyVec2 | depositor full sequence | sequence record 41827 | pHyVec2 sequence 4368 bps
CTAAATTGTAAGCGTTAATATTTTGTTAAAATTCGCGTTAAATTTTTGTTAAATCAGCTCATTTTTTAAC
CAATAGGCCGAAATCGGCAAAATCCCTTATAAATCAAAAGAATAGACCGAGATAGGGT
[37 nt withheld, positions 129-165]
AAAGAACGTGGACTCCAACGTCAAAGG
[49 nt withheld, positions 193-241]
T
[91 nt withheld, positions 243-333]
G
[124 nt withheld, positions 335-458]
CCCATTCGCCATTCAGGCTGCGCAACTGTTGGGAAGGGCGATCGGTGCGGGCCTCTTCGCTATTACGCCA
GCTGGCGAAAGGGGGATGTGCTGCAAGGCGATTAAGTTGGGTAACGCCAGGGTTTTCCCAGTCACGACGT
TGTAAAACGACGGCCAGTGAGCGCGCGTAATACGACTCACTATAGGGCGAATTGGTTTTAAGCCGAGATG
CAGGATTCTGAATGAAAAAGAAAAAAAGAAGTCTCGGTAGAGTAAAAGTGATCGGTTTGCAACTGTAAAA
TTTATTGAAGTACCAATAATTTTATTTAAAATAAAACTGAAATATAAAGTTAAAGTTGCTGTTCTATAAG
TTTACCGAATTTTAAAACCATTGTAACGCTAGAGTAATATTTGAGTCTACTAAGTTAGTCCCCGCACTTT
TTAATCAAGCAATAAATACCCAAACTTTGCTTATTCAAATCAATAAACCAATATATCTCTTAAAATAAAG
TAAAAACTTCTGAAATTCTATAAAAAAAAATTTAATTTCGAAATATCAAATGTAACTTCAACACCGCACT
ATTTTCTTTTAAACAACTGATATAGTAATTACTTCTCAAAAACGTTATCTCAAGGTTTGTGATGTACTTA
AAACCACTCCTATTTTGTTACGCGTTTAAAAAAGCAAACATAAGTTGGTTTCTATTGATGAATGAGAACA
TATTTCATTTAAAGTTAAAATCCTACCAGTGGTTTCACTGTACGTAAACACCGTCAAAAAAACAGGAACG
TTTTTAAAGATTAATAATTGAAGTAAAAAAAATTTAATACCGGGGGTTAAAAAAATCTTTTAAAATAATT
ATAAATATATATATTAAAATTTATAAATTTTTAAACACATTTAAAATATATATTAAGTATAATAAAAGTA
ATATTATAAAAAAAAATTTAATTTTATAATTATTTTTATTAAATTTATAAATAATAGGTAAAACTTACAT
ATCCGTTTTATTTTTTCTTAATAAAATAACGCGTGCAAATTTTTGTCCATATAAAGACCTTTTCGAACAA
TAACTTTTTTGCTTAGCCGTTTTTTTTCTTATATGGTCAAAAAAGCGCTCAAGCGATTCACCATAAAAAG
CGCAATTAGTTCAGCGTTCGTTATTCAGAAGCTTCAGCTTTGCTTGATACTCAGCTCTTCTCTTTTTAAA
CAAAACACTTAATCAAAATGCATCCCGGGTGAATTCACAATTCGATTATATTTATACTGGACTATTTTTA
CATCTGTTCGGTTATTTTCACATTTATTTTTCTATATATATCTTATAAACGTTTTAAAACCCATGTAATT
TTTGTTAAGCTGTAATATAAAAGACGTCCTAACAAACTTCTTTTATTACTGAATTTCCTTTAATTATAAT
AAATAACAAGTTTTAAAATAAATTCAGGCAATTAAGGCGCTCCTGAGGTACTAAAATTAATGTAAACATT
TAAAATTAACTTGGATGGTCTTAAGTACTGTACTCGTGATTTTGTTATACTTTATTATTAGAAAAGTCGT
CTATTAACTTTTTGTTCCTTAATTTACTTGATTAAATTGTCGCTTAATTTATCAAATCAGGTTTTGCGCG
TTATTTTAGAGAAAAACTTATTAGAAAAATGAATAAGCAAAGTTTAGGCTAACATGTTTTTTTATTATTT
TAAATAGTTCAAGTCAATGACGTATAAACCAGCTTTTGTTCCCTTTAGTGAGGGTTAATTGCGCGCTTGG
CGTAATCATGGTCATAGCTGTTTCCTGTGTGAAATTGTTATCCGCTCACAATTCCACACAACATACGAGC
CGGAAGCATAAAGTGTAAAGCCTGGGGTGCCTAATGAGTGAGCTAACTCACATTAATTGCGTTGCGCTCA
CTGCCCGCTTTCCAGTCGGGAAACCTGTCGTGCCAGCTGCATTAATGAATCGGCCAACGCGCGGGGAGAG
GCGGTTTGCGTATTGGGCGCTCTTCCGCTTCCTCGCTCACTGACTCGCTGCGCTCGGTCGTTCGGCTGCG
GCGAGCGGTATCAGCTCACTCAAAGGCGGTAATACGGTTATCCACAGAATCAGGGGATAACGCAGGAAAG
AACATGTGAGCAAAAGGCCAGCAAAAGGCCAGGAACCGTAAAAAGGCCGCGTTGCTGGCGTTTTTCCATA
GGCTCCGCCCCCCTGACGAGCATCACAAAAATCGACGCTCAAGTCAGAGGTGGCGAAACCCGACAGGACT
ATAAAGATACCAGGCGTTTCCCCCTGGAAGCTCCCTCGTGCGCTCTCCTGTTCCGACCCTGCCGCTTACC
GGATACCTGTCCGCCTTTCTCCCTTCGGGAAGCGTGGCGCTTTCTCATAGCTCACGCTGTAGGTATCTCA
GTTCGGTGTAGGTCGTTCGCTCCAAGCTGGGCTGTGTGCACGAACCCCCCGTTCAGCCCGACCGCTGCGC
CTTATCCGGTAACTATCGTCTTGAGTCCAACCCGGTAAGACACGACTTATCGCCACTGGCAGCAGCCACT
GGTAACAGGATTAGCAGAGCGAGGTATGTAGGCGGTGCTACAGAGTTCTTGAAGTGGTGGCCTAACTACG
GCTACACTAGAAGGACAGTATTTGGTATCTGCGCTCTGCTGAAGCCAGTTACCTTCGGAAAAAGAGTTGG
TAGCTCTTGATCCGGCAAACAAACCACCGCTGGTAGCGGTGGTTTTTTTGTTTGCAAGCAGCAGATTACG
CGCAGAAAAAAAGGATCTCAAGAAGATCCTTTGATCTTTTCTACGGGGTCTGACGCTCAGTGGAACGAAA
ACTCACGTTAAGGGATTTTGGTCATGAGATTATCAAAAAGGATCTTCACCTAGATCCTTTTAAATTAAAA
ATGAAGTTTTAAATCAATCTAAAGTATATATGAGTAAACTTGGTCTGACAGTTACCAATGCTTAATCAGT
GAGGCACCTATCTCAGCGATCTGTCTATTTCGTTCATCCATAGTTGCCTGACTCCCCGTCGTGTAGATAA
CTACGATACGGGAGGGCTTACCATCTGGCCCCAGTGCTGCAATGATACCGCGAGACCCACGCTCACCGGC
TCCAGATTTATCAGCAATAAACCAGCCAGCCGGAAGGGCCGAGCGCAGAAGTGGTCCTGCAACTTTATCC
GCCTCCATCCAGTCTATTAATTGTTGCCGGGAAGCTAGAGTAAGTAGTTCGCCAGTTAATAGTTTGCGCA
ACGTTGTTGCCATTGCTACAGGCATCGTGGTGTCACGCTCGTCGTTTGGTATGGCTTCATTCAGCTCCGG
TTCCCAACGATCAAGGCGAGTTACATGATCCCCCATGTTGTGCAAAAAAGCGGTTAGCTCCTTCGGTCCT
CCGATCGTTGTCAGAAGTAAGTTGGCCGCAGTGTTATCACTCATGGTTATGGCAGCACTGCATAATTCTC
TTACTGTCATGCCATCCGTAAGATGCTTTTCTGTGACTGGTGAGTACTCAACCAAGTCATTCTGAGAATA
GTGTATGCGGCGACCGAGTTGCTCTTGCCCGGCGTCAATACGGGATAATACCGCGCCACATAGCAGAACT
TTAAAAGTGCTCATCATTGGAAAACGTTCTTCGGGGCGAAAACTCTCAAGGATCTTACCGCTGTTGAGAT
CCAGTTCGATGTAACCCACTCGTGCACCCAACTGATCTTCAGCATCTTTTACTTTCACCAGCGTTTCTGG
GTGAGCAAAAACAGGAAGGCAAAATGCCGCAAAAAAGGGAATAAGGGCGACACGGAAATGTTGAATACTC
ATACTCTTCCTTTTTCAATATTATTGAAGCATTTATCAGGGTTATTGTCTCATGAGCGGATACATATTTG
AATGTATTTAGAAAAATAAACAAATAGGGGTTCCGCGCACATTTCCCCGAAAAGTGCCAC
