>Addgene plasmid #34790 | pHyVec2 | addgene partial sequence | sequence record 42661 | T3 5'-GCAATTAACCCTCACTAAAGG-3'
GACTTGAACTATTTAAAATAATAAAAAAACATGTTAGCCTAAACTTTGCTTATTCATTTTTCTAATAAGT
TTTTCTCTAAAATAACGCGCAAAACCTGATTTGATAAATTAAGCGACAATTTAATCAAGTAAATTAAGGA
ACAAAAAGTTAATAGACGACTTTTCTAATAATAAAGTATAACAAAATCACGAGTACAGTACTTAAGACCA
TCCAAGTTAATTTTAAATGTTTACATTAATTTTAGTACCTCAGGAGCGCCTTAATTGCCTGAATTTATTT
TAAAACTTGTTATTTATTATAATTAAAGGAAATTCAGTAATAAAAGAAGTTTGTTAGGACGTCTTTTATA
TTACAGCTTAACAAAAATTACATGGGTTTTAAAACGTTTATAAGATATATATAGAAAAATAAATGTGAAA
ATAACCGAACAGATGTAAAAATAGTCCAGTATAAATATAATCGAATTGTGAATTCACCCGGGATGCATTT
TGATTAAGTGTTTTGTTTAAAAAGAGAAGAGCTGAGTATCAAGCAAAGCTGAAGCTTCTGAATAACGAAC
GCTGAACTAATTGCGCTTTTTATGGTGAATCGCTTGAGCGCTTTTTTGACCATATAAGAAAAAAAACGGC
TAAGCAAAAAAGTTATTGTTCGAAAAGGTCTTTATATGGACAAAAATTTGCACGCGTTATTTTATTAAGA
AAAAATAAAACGGATATGTAAGTTTTACCTATTATTTATAAATTTAATAAAAATAATTATAAAATTAAAT
TTTTTTTTATAATATTACTTTTATTATACTTAATATATATTTTAAATGTGTTTAAAAATTTATAAATTTT
AATATATATATTTATAAT
